>Addgene plasmid #229841 | pTol2-Hsp70-H2B-mCerulean-lsl-mScarlet-fli1-zCre-I-BFP (JDW 1233) | addgene full sequence | sequence record 461093 | Addgene NGS Result
CTAAATTGTAAGCGTTAATATTTTGTTAAAATTCGCGTTAAATTTTTGTTAAATCAGCTCATTTTTTAAC
CAATAGGCCGAAATCGGCAAAATCCCTTATAAATCAAAAGAATAGACCGAGATAGGGT
[37 nt withheld, positions 129-165]
AAAGAACGTGGACTCCAACGTCAAAGG
[49 nt withheld, positions 193-241]
T
[91 nt withheld, positions 243-333]
G
[124 nt withheld, positions 335-458]
CCCATTCGCCATTCAGGCTGCGCAACTGTTGGGAAGGGCGATCGGTGCGGGCCTCTTCGCTATTACGCCA
GCTGGCGAAAGGGGGATGTGCTGCAAGGCGATTAAGTTGGGTAACGCCAGGGTTTTCCCAGTCACGACGT
TGTAAAACGACGGCCAGTGAGCGCGCGTAATACGACTCACTATAGGGCGAATTGGGTACCTTAATTAACA
GAGGTGTAAAAAGTACTCAAAAATTTTACTCAAGTGAAAGTACAAGTACTTAGGGAAAATTTTACTCAAT
TAAAAGTAAAAGTATCTGGCTAGAATCTTACTTGAGTAAAAGTAAAAAAGTACTCCATTAAAATTGTACT
TGAGTATTAAGGAAGTAAAAGTAAAAGCAAGAAAGAAAACTAGAGATTCTTGTTTAAGCTATTTAATCTC
AAAAAACATTAAATGAAATGCATACAAGGTTTTATCCTGCTTTAGAACTGTTTGTATTTAATTATCAAAC
TATAAGACAGACAATCTAATGCCAGTACACGCTACTCAAAGTTGTAAAACCTCAGATTTAACTTCAGTAG
AAGCTGATTCTCAAAATTGTTAGTGTCAAGCCTAGCTCTTTTGGGGCTGAAAAGCAATCCTGCAGTGCTG
AAAAGCCTCTCACAGGCAGCCGATGCGGGAAGAGGTGTATTAGTCTTGATAGAGAGGCTGCAAATAGCAG
GAAACGTGAGCAGAGACTCCCTGGTGTCTGAAACACAGGCCAGATCCTAGGGGGCCCGTTTAAACGCCAT
GATTACGCCAAGCTATCAACTTTGTATAGAAAAGTTGCTTCAGGGGTGTCGCTTGGTTATTTCCAAAAAT
CAAATTAATTTTATTAAACTATTAGAACGAGCATGTTTTGTCTATATGCTACAGAAGATAAAAAATAATA
GGAGTTAACAGTTATAAAACAACACACTTTGTTTCTATTGATTGTTGACCACACTGGGGTCTCATTAAGT
TAGATTAAAGACACACTAACTGGGTCAAAAGCAGCAGATTGATTTCATAGCACCAGGGTAAACTTTCTAA
CACTTTTACGGCAATCATATACATTAAAATTAAATACAGACCACGACTGAACAAGGAGGATGATCTCCAA
TATTAAACAAAGAGACTTGTGCCTATTTCTCTGAGGGTAAACATGACCTCTCAAGTTAGCAAGTTGGTTT
TAACACTACAAAAATAGTTAAGACTGCAATCCCAGAATAAAGTATTGGTTTTAACCAATCAATATAGTAC
AGTAAACATCCATTTGTTTTGTTGAAACGTTAAACAAATCTGACCAAAGCTATTAGCTTATATAAAACAG
GTTTGCCTTCTATGTAGCTGAAAACACCACAGGCCCGATTTTGCTACTGTGTAAAACATTTCAGCAAGAT
TTTTTTATTGCATTTTTTTTTACTGAATCGTTCAAACATTTTATCATTTTAGTTTGTTCATTCATTGCAA
CTGGAAAAACAACACATCACACAACCGCACATATTTCAGCAATAAGTACAATAAAACACTCAAATAAAAA
AAACATTTTAAATCTCTTTGTATTTTTGACCGCTGTTTCGCGTAATTTCACGGTAAAACTCTGGAAATCT
CCACTACATTCCTCTCAGCGGCTCCTCTCAATGACAGCTGAAGAAGTGACGCGGCTGCCTGCTGTGTTTT
GATTGGTCGAATTCACTGGAGGCTTCCAGAACAGTGTAGAGTCTGAACGGGTGCGCGCTCTGCTGTATTT
AAAGGGCGAAAGAGAGACCGCAGAGAAACTCAACCGAAGAGAAGCGACTTGACAAAGAAGAAAAGAGCAG
CCTGACAGGACTTTTTCCCCGACGAGGTGTTTATTCGCTCTATTTAAGAATCTACTGTAAGGTAAGTCTC
AATATATTGTACTCTATTGGCTAATCAGAATTATATAGAGATTATATGTACTTAATGTCAAAAAATCAAC
TTTGTATATGTAATCTTTTTACATGTGGACTGCCTATGTTCATCTTATTTTAGGTCTACTAGAAAATTAT
ATTTCCCGTTTTCACAATAAGGATTTTTAAAAAAAGCAATGAACAGACGGGCATTTACTTTATGTTGCTG
ACATTATTTTATATGAGCATAATAACCATAAATACTAGCAAATGTCCTAAATGAATTTGTGTTAATGTTG
TCTACAAAAGAAAATTAGCGTTTTACTTGTACAACTAATAATAACTTGGTTATTAAGAGAATTTCACTTG
TTGACTAGAAAAATCCTTTCATAATGAAACAATTGCACCATAAATTGTATAAATATAAAATTAATTCTAA
TTGTTTTTTTTTCCTGCCAAGTTTGTACAAAAAAGCAGGCTATAACTTCGTATAGCATACATTATACGAA
GTTATCGGAGCAAGCTTGATTTAGGTGACACTATAGAATACAAGCTACTTGTTCTTTTTGCAGGATCCCA
TCGATTCGAATTCAAGGCCTCTCGAGCCTCTAGAACTATAGTGAGTCGTATTACTCGACGGTACCGCCAC
CATGCCAGAGCCAGCGAAGTCTGCTCCCGCCCCGAAAAAGGGCTCCAAGAAGGCGGTGACTAAGGCGCAG
AAGAAAGGCGGCAAGAAGCGCAAGCGCAGCCGCAAGGAGAGCTATTCCATCTATGTGTACAAGGTTCTGA
AGCAGGTCCACCCTGACACCGGCATTTCGTCCAAGGCCATGGGCATCATGAATTCGTTTGTGAACGACAT
TTTCGAGCGCATCGCAGGTGAGGCTTCCCGCCTGGCGCATTACAACAAGCGCTCGACCATCACCTCCAGG
GAGATCCAGACGGCCGTGCGCCTGCTGCTGCCTGGGGAGTTGGCCAAGCACGCCGTGTCCGAGGGTACTA
AGGCCATCACCAAGTACACCAGCGCTAAGGATCCACCGGTCGCCACCATGGTGAGCAAGGGCGAGGAGCT
GTTCACCGGGGTGGTGCCCATCCTGGTCGAGCTGGACGGCGACGTAAACGGCCACAAGTTCAGCGTGTCC
GGCGAGGGCGAGGGCGATGCCACCTACGGCAAGCTGACCCTGAAGTTCATCTGCACCACCGGCAAGCTGC
CCGTGCCCTGGCCCACCCTCGTGACCACCCTGACCTGGGGCGTGCAGTGCTTCGCCCGCTACCCCGACCA
CATGAAGCAGCACGACTTCTTCAAGTCCGCCATGCCCGAAGGCTACGTCCAGGAGCGCACCATCTTCTTC
AAGGACGACGGCAACTACAAGACCCGCGCCGAGGTGAAGTTCGAGGGCGACACCCTGGTGAACCGCATCG
AGCTGAAGGGCATCGACTTCAAGGAGGACGGCAACATCCTGGGGCACAAGCTGGAGTACAACGCCATCAG
CGACAACGTCTATATCACCGCCGACAAGCAGAAGAACGGCATCAAGGCCAACTTCAAGATCCGCCACAAC
ATCGAGGACGGCAGCGTGCAGCTCGCCGACCACTACCAGCAGAACACCCCCATCGGCGACGGCCCCGTGC
TGCTGCCCGACAACCACTACCTGAGCACCCAGTCCAAGCTGAGCAAAGACCCCAACGAGAAGCGCGATCA
CATGGTCCTGCTGGAGTTCGTGACCGCCGCCGGGATCACTCTCGGCATGGACGAGCTGTACAAGTAAAGC
GGCCCTAGAACTATAGTGAGTCGTATTACGTAGATCCAGACATGATAAGATACATTGATGAGTTTGGACA
AACCACAACTAGAATGCAGTGAAAAAAATGCTTTATTTGTGAAATTTGTGATGCTATTGCTTTATTTGTA
ACCATTATAAGCTGCAATAAACAAGTTAACAACAACAATTGCATTCATTTTATGTTTCAGGTTCAGGGGG
AGGTGTGGGAGGTTTTTTAATTCGCGGCCGCAAGTAAAGCGGCCCTAGAACTATAGTGAGTCGTATTACG
TAGATCCAGACATGATAAGATACATTGATGAGTTTGGACAAACCACAACTAGAATGCAGTGAAAAAAATG
CTTTATTTGTGAAATTTGTGATGCTATTGCTTTATTTGTAACCATTATAAGCTGCAATAAACAAGTTAAC
AACAACAATTGCATTCATTTTATGTTTCAGGTTCAGGGGGAGGTGTGGGAGGTTTTTTGGGCCCGGTACC
CAGCTTTTGTTCCCTTTAGTGAGGGTTAATTGCGCGCTTGGCGTAATCATGGTCATAGCTGTTTCCTGTG
TGAAATTGTTATCCGCTCACAATTCCACAATAACTTCGTATAGCATACATTATACGAAGTTATACCCAGC
TTTCTTGTACAAAGTGGGATCCACTAGTGCTAGCGCCACCATGGGTAAGCCTATCCCTAACCCTCTCCTC
GGTCTCGATTCTACGGGTGGTGCTGGTGGTATGGTGAGCAAGGGCGAGGCAGTGATCAAGGAGTTCATGC
GGTTCAAGGTGCACATGGAGGGCTCCATGAACGGCCACGAGTTCGAGATCGAGGGCGAGGGCGAGGGCCG
CCCCTACGAGGGCACCCAGACCGCCAAGCTGAAGGTGACCAAGGGTGGCCCCCTGCCCTTCTCCTGGGAC
ATCCTGTCCCCTCAGTTCATGTACGGCTCCAGGGCCTTCATCAAGCACCCCGCCGACATCCCCGACTACT
ATAAGCAGTCCTTCCCCGAGGGCTTCAAGTGGGAGCGCGTGATGAACTTCGAGGACGGCGGCGCCGTGAC
CGTGACCCAGGACACCTCCCTGGAGGACGGCACCCTGATCTACAAGGTGAAGCTCCGCGGCACCAACTTC
CCTCCTGACGGCCCCGTAATGCAGAAGAAGACAATGGGCTGGGAAGCATCCACCGAGCGGTTGTACCCCG
AGGACGGCGTGCTGAAGGGCGACATTAAGATGGCCCTGCGCCTGAAGGACGGCGGCCGCTACCTGGCGGA
CTTCAAGACCACCTACAAGGCCAAGAAGCCCGTGCAGATGCCCGGCGCCTACAACGTCGACCGCAAGTTG
GACATCACCTCCCACAACGAGGACTACACCGTGGTGGAACAGTACGAACGCTCCGAGGGCCGCCACTCCA
CCGGCGGCATGGACGAGCTGTACAAGTAAGGCGCGCCCTCGAGCTCAAGCTTCGAATTCTGCAGTCTAGA
ACTATAGTGAGTCGTATTACGTAGATCCAGACATGATAAGATACATTGATGAGTTTGGACAAACCACAAC
TAGAATGCAGTGAAAAAAATGCTTTATTTGTGAAATTTGTGATGCTATTGCTTTATTTGTAACCATTATA
AGCTGCAATAAACAAGTTAACAACAACAATTGCATTCATTTTATGTTTCAGGTTCAGGGGGAGGTGTGGG
AGGTTTTTTACAACTTTATTATACATAGTTGATAATTCACTGGCCGTCGTTTTACGGTACCATCGATGAT
GATCAACTTGTTTATTGCAGCTTATAATGGTTACAAATAAAGCAATAGCATCACAAATTTCACAAATAAA
GCATTTTTTTCACTGCGATATCAATCGGGACAGCCCCCCCCCAAAGCCCCCAGGGATGTAATTACGTCCC
TCCCCCGCTAGGGGGCAGCAGCGAGCCGCCCGGGGCTCCGCTCCGGTCCGGCGCTCCCCCCGCATCCCCG
AGCCGGCAGCGTGCGGGGACAGCCCGGGCACGGGGAAGGTGGCACGGGATCGCTTTCCTCTGAACGCTTC
TCGCTGCTCTTTGAGCCTGCAGACACCTGGGGGGATACGGGGAAAAAGCTTTAGGCTGAGTGCACGGGGA
CAGCCCCCCCCCAAAGCCCCCAGGGATGTAATTACGTCCCTCCCCCGCTAGGGGGCAGCAGCGAGCCGCC
CGGGGCTCCGCTCCGGTCCGGCGCTCCCCCCGCATCCCCGAGCCGGCAGCGTGCGGGGACAGCCCGGGCA
CGGGGAAGGTGGCACGGGATCGCTTTCCTCTGAACGCTTCTCGCTGCTCTTTGAGCCTGCAGACACCTGG
GGGGATACGGGGAAAAAGCTTTAGGCTGATACGTAGTAGATGCGGCCGCAACTTGTTTATTGCAGCTTAT
AATGGTTACAAATAAAGCAATAGCATCACAAATTTCACAAATAAAGCATTTTTTTCACTGCATTCTAGTT
GTGGTTTGTCCAAACTCATCAATGTATCTTATCATGTCTGGATCGCGATCGCGTCTAGATTATCATACCT
TTCTCTTCTTTTTTGGACCACCAGCACCACCTCCTCGAGCATTAAGCTTGTGCCCCAGTTTGCTAGGGAG
GTCGCAGTATCTGGCCACTGCCACCTCGTGCTGCTCGACGTAGGTCTCGTTGTTGGCCTCCTTGATTCTT
TCCAGTCTGTAGTCCACATAGTAGACGCCAGGCATCTTGAGGTTCTTAGCGGGTTTCTTGGATCTATATG
TGGTCTTGGCGTTTGCGATCAGATGGCTCCCGCCCACGAGCTTCAGGGCCATGTCGTTTCTGCCTTCCAG
GCCGCCGTCAGCGGGGTACAGCGTCTCGGTGAAGGCCTCCCAGCCGAGTGTTTTCTTCTGCATCACAGGG
CCGTTGGATGTGAAGTTCACCCCTCTGATCTTGACGTTGTAGATGAGGCAGCCGTCCTGGAGGCTGGTGT
CCTGGGTAGCGGTCAGCACGCCCCCGTCTTCGTATGTGGTGACTCTCTCCCATGTGAAGCCCTCAGGGAA
GGACTGCTTGAAGAAGTCGGGGATGCCCTGGGTGTGGTTGATGAAGGTCTTGCTGCCGTAGAGGAAGCTA
GTAGCCAGGATGTCGAAGGCGAAGGGGAGAGGGCCGCCCTCGACCACCTTGATTCTCATGGTCTGGGTGC
CCTCGTAGGGCTTGCCTTCGCCCTCGGATGTGCACTTGAAGTGATGGTTGTCCACGGTGCCCTCCATGTA
CAGCTTCATGTGCATGTTCTCCTTAATCAGCTCGCTCATGGTGGATCCGGCCCCGCCGGCTCCGCCGCTA
GCGTCTCCATCCTCCAGCAGTCTCACCATAGCTCCTGTCTCAGAGTCCAGGTTTCTGATGTAGTTCATCA
CAATGTTCACATTTGTCCATCCTCCAGCCTGCATGATCTCAGGGATGCTCACTCCAGCTCTAGCCATGTC
TCTAGCAGCTCCCACTCTAGCAGAGTGTCCAGACCAAGCCAGGTATCTCTGTCCAGAGTCATCCTTAGCT
CCATAGATCAGTCTGTGTGTAGCCTCAAAGATTCCCTCCAGAGCCCTTGTGCTCAGCTGGCTTGTAGCAG
AAGGAGCAGCCACTCCATTCTTTCTCACTCTACAGAACAGGTAGTTGTTAGGGTCATCAGCCACTCCAGA
CACAGAGATCCATCTCTCCACCAGCTTTGTCACTCCCAGGCTCAGAGCCTTCTCCACTCCAGCTGTGCTC
ACCAGTGTCTTTGTTCTTCCAATGTGGATCAGCATTCTTCCTCCATCTGTTCTGCTGATGTCCTTCACTC
TGATTCTAGCAATCTCAGCAATTCTCAGCAGTGTGTTGTAAGCAATTCCCAGGAAAGCCAGGTTTCTGAT
GTCCTGACATCTGTCAGAGTTCTCCATCAGGCTTCTCACCTGGTCAAAGTCTGTTCTCTCAAAAGCCAGA
GCCTGCTTAGCTCTCTCTCCAGCATCCACATTCTCCTTTCTGATTCTTCTCATCACCAGGCTCACAGCAT
TGCTGTCAGAAGGTCTAGGCAGTCCAGACCTTCTGTGCAGCATGTTCAGCTGTCCCAGGTGCTGCTGGAT
TGTCTTCACAGCCAGTCCTCTAGCCTGTGGAGAGAAAGGCAAAGTGGATGTCAGTAAGACCAATAGGTGC
CTATCAGAAACGCAAGAGTCTTCTCTGTCTCGACAAGCCCAGTTTCTATTGGTCTCCTTAAACCTGTCTT
GTAACCTTGATACTTACCTGGAGGTACAGCAGGTAGTCTCTCACATCCTCAGGCTCAGCAGGGAACCACT
TTCTGTTGTTCAGCTTACACCAAGCAGCCCAGCTCCTGCAGACAGACAGCAGCATCTTCCATGTGTGCTC
AGAGAAAGCCTGTCTGTCTCTGAACATGTCCATCAGGTTCTTTCTCACCTCATCAGATGTAGCATCCACA
GGCAGAGCAGGTAGATTTTGGTGGACGGTTAGAAGATTGGAGACTTTCCTCTTCTTCTTGGGCACCATGG
TGGCCATATGCGGCACGCGTCGGATGGTTTTTTTTCCTCTAAATTTGGGAAGTGAAGTCACTGCGCTTGA
GAAGGAAGCCGTGTATGCGTGTATGTGTGTGTGTGTATGTGTGTGTGTCACTGGCCCTGCCTTCATTACG
GCACCCAAAGCAGGATATTTGTCCAGCGAAGATAAGACACCAAAACAATGGTGTTTCTTTCCTTTGTGCA
TGTTTTTGCCTGGAAATATTTACAGAATGCCTGCCAACTCTTTACATTTGTTGCGCTTTTTTTCCGACAT
TAAACAAGGCGGGTTTGTAGAAACATTGCATTGATGCATCAAAGCTGTGCTAGAAATAATCATTAATACA
ACGTCTGAAATAACAGATTATGCTGATTAATATAGGCTAACCATAGTTTAAGGCTAAAATAAAATATATA
CTTTTTCAACGATCGAATACAAATATGTCTAATGCACTCGGTCTAATAATAATCTCATAATATGATGAAT
ATTGTTCCGTTATATCCAATAACTTTGATTTGATCTACCTATGGTGAAGTGAAGAATGTGACGAGTCTGC
CCGAGCTTCTTCTAAAATGGGCTTCCATGAATAAAAAGCAAAGCCCGCTGCGTCGAGTCTGTCTGCTCCA
CACGTGTGCGCGCCTCTGAATGCACATGAACGCAGCGAGCCTGGTGCTGTATGGACCATATAGAGAGGCT
GATACCTCTTGTGTGCTGTGCTGTTCAACATTTCTTTAAATCAGTAGCATATGACCTCACATTTTTCATG
GACAATAATAGGAATATTGTGCGTGTTAGACTACATTTACTGTGCATTAAATGTCTCATTTCGTTAAAAA
AAGAAAAATAGATATATTTCCGACTTGTAGTGTTTAGTGTCGAAACATATTTTGCATGCATTAAATGCCT
GCTATTTTTATATAGCATATACAGCGTGCATGTGATTCCATCTCTAAATCCAAAATCTCCACCCCCTCTT
TTTCAGTTACCGAGCACGCATTCTTGGTACATTGAGGTCGAAATGCTCACAAAGCTGCTATTTTCAACAT
GGCTATAAATTGGCCGTGTCTGCAAGGCTCGCTTAAACCATCCAGAACCGCAGGATTACGCTGGAATAGA
GATTTTACGCTGAGGTGTGTCAAGAGCTCATCTTTGTACTGCTGAATATGCTGCATGATGAATAATGCAT
GTATGCTACCGTGCTTTTAACTTAACAGGGGGACAAAAAACTGTTTTCATAAGCCAACTTGATCGTGATT
GGCTGTCCCGCAGAAGATGCGTCATGAGGTCGGGATGTACAGAGACCCATTAAAAGCGCTGTGCTATTTT
ATACAGAGGGCATTCCTGTCTTTTGTTTCAGGAGGAAAAGGAAACCTGACAGGAAACCAGATTGTGTGGA
ACAGGAAATACCCATAGATTGAGACACCCTTCTCATTGTCGACTAAAGTGTACAGTTAAAAGTCAATCAT
GTGAGGTATCTGTGTCAAATTGTGAAGGAAAAAACATGCAGGTTACTATTATAATCTGTGGATGCATATG
TTTACTACACTGAAAAACCCATAAAGTTATGGAAACTCAAACCGTTTGAGGAAACCGACTGCAACAAACC
ATTTAAGTTCAAAAACTAATCCTAATGAGTACTGTGAACTTAATCTATTTGATTAAACGATGCAATTTGA
GCACATGTTGAACCCAATAAGTGAAGTGAACTCAAACCAACTGAGTACTGTAAAACCCAAAAAGTTAAGG
CAACTCAAACTGCTTGAGGGAACCGACTGCTACAAACCATTTGAGCTAAACTAATCTATGTGAGTACCAT
GAACTTACTCCAGTTAAGTTGAAGTAATGAGGTATTTAATGAACTCACTACCTTCAACACTGAGTTTAAA
ACTCTTTTCGAATGAGTAGAATCAACATTCAGTAAATTTTGAGTTAATTACACTCATTTCATTTGATAAA
GTTGACTGTTGGGTTTTAGTGTATGTTTATGGGTCAAGATGAGATACTAGTATCGATGCGAAGATACGGC
CACGGGTGCTCTTGATCCTGTGGCTGATTTTGGACTGTGCTGCTCGCAGCTGCTGATGAATCACATACTT
CCTCCATTTTCTTCCACTGATTGACTGTTATAATTTCCCTAATTTCCAGGTCAAGGTGCTGTGCATTGTG
GTAATAGATGTGACATGACGTCACTTCCAAAGGACCAATGAACATGTCTGACCAATTTCATATAATGTGA
AAACGATTTTCATAGGCAGAATAAATAACATTTAAATTAAACTGGGCATCAGCGCAATTCAATTGGTTTG
GTAATAGCAAGGGAAAATAGAATGAAGTGATCTCCAAAAAATAAGTACTTTTTGACTGTAAATAAAATTG
TAAGGAGTAAAAAGTACTTTTTTTTCTAAAAAAATGTAATTAAGTAAAAGTAAAAGTATTGATTTTTAAT
TGTACTCAAGTAAAGTAAAAATCCCCAAAAATAATACTTAAGTACAGTAATCAAGTAAAATTACTCAAGT
ACTTTACACCTCTGAGATCTGAGCTCCAGCTTTTGTTCCCTTTAGTGAGGGTTAATTGCGCGCTTGGCGT
AATCATGGTCATAGCTGTTTCCTGTGTGAAATTGTTATCCGCTCACAATTCCACACAACATACGAGCCGG
AAGCATAAAGTGTAAAGCCTGGGGTGCCTAATGAGTGAGCTAACTCACATTAATTGCGTTGCGCTCACTG
CCCGCTTTCCAGTCGGGAAACCTGTCGTGCCAGCTGCATTAATGAATCGGCCAACGCGCGGGGAGAGGCG
GTTTGCGTATTGGGCGCTCTTCCGCTTCCTCGCTCACTGACTCGCTGCGCTCGGTCGTTCGGCTGCGGCG
AGCGGTATCAGCTCACTCAAAGGCGGTAATACGGTTATCCACAGAATCAGGGGATAACGCAGGAAAGAAC
ATGTGAGCAAAAGGCCAGCAAAAGGCCAGGAACCGTAAAAAGGCCGCGTTGCTGGCGTTTTTCCATAGGC
TCCGCCCCCCTGACGAGCATCACAAAAATCGACGCTCAAGTCAGAGGTGGCGAAACCCGACAGGACTATA
AAGATACCAGGCGTTTCCCCCTGGAAGCTCCCTCGTGCGCTCTCCTGTTCCGACCCTGCCGCTTACCGGA
TACCTGTCCGCCTTTCTCCCTTCGGGAAGCGTGGCGCTTTCTCATAGCTCACGCTGTAGGTATCTCAGTT
CGGTGTAGGTCGTTCGCTCCAAGCTGGGCTGTGTGCACGAACCCCCCGTTCAGCCCGACCGCTGCGCCTT
ATCCGGTAACTATCGTCTTGAGTCCAACCCGGTAAGACACGACTTATCGCCACTGGCAGCAGCCACTGGT
AACAGGATTAGCAGAGCGAGGTATGTAGGCGGTGCTACAGAGTTCTTGAAGTGGTGGCCTAACTACGGCT
ACACTAGAAGAACAGTATTTGGTATCTGCGCTCTGCTGAAGCCAGTTACCTTCGGAAAAAGAGTTGGTAG
CTCTTGATCCGGCAAACAAACCACCGCTGGTAGCGGTGGTTTTTTTGTTTGCAAGCAGCAGATTACGCGC
AGAAAAAAAGGATCTCAAGAAGATCCTTTGATCTTTTCTACGGGGTCTGACGCTCAGTGGAACGAAAACT
CACGTTAAGGGATTTTGGTCATGAGATTATCAAAAAGGATCTTCACCTAGATCCTTTTAAATTAAAAATG
AAGTTTTAAATCAATCTAAAGTATATATGAGTAAACTTGGTCTGACAGTTACCAATGCTTAATCAGTGAG
GCACCTATCTCAGCGATCTGTCTATTTCGTTCATCCATAGTTGCCTGACTCCCCGTCGTGTAGATAACTA
CGATACGGGAGGGCTTACCATCTGGCCCCAGTGCTGCAATGATACCGCGAGACCCACGCTCACCGGCTCC
AGATTTATCAGCAATAAACCAGCCAGCCGGAAGGGCCGAGCGCAGAAGTGGTCCTGCAACTTTATCCGCC
TCCATCCAGTCTATTAATTGTTGCCGGGAAGCTAGAGTAAGTAGTTCGCCAGTTAATAGTTTGCGCAACG
TTGTTGCCATTGCTACAGGCATCGTGGTGTCACGCTCGTCGTTTGGTATGGCTTCATTCAGCTCCGGTTC
CCAACGATCAAGGCGAGTTACATGATCCCCCATGTTGTGCAAAAAAGCGGTTAGCTCCTTCGGTCCTCCG
ATCGTTGTCAGAAGTAAGTTGGCCGCAGTGTTATCACTCATGGTTATGGCAGCACTGCATAATTCTCTTA
CTGTCATGCCATCCGTAAGATGCTTTTCTGTGACTGGTGAGTACTCAACCAAGTCATTCTGAGAATAGTG
TATGCGGCGACCGAGTTGCTCTTGCCCGGCGTCAATACGGGATAATACCGCGCCACATAGCAGAACTTTA
AAAGTGCTCATCATTGGAAAACGTTCTTCGGGGCGAAAACTCTCAAGGATCTTACCGCTGTTGAGATCCA
GTTCGATGTAACCCACTCGTGCACCCAACTGATCTTCAGCATCTTTTACTTTCACCAGCGTTTCTGGGTG
AGCAAAAACAGGAAGGCAAAATGCCGCAAAAAAGGGAATAAGGGCGACACGGAAATGTTGAATACTCATA
CTCTTCCTTTTTCAATATTATTGAAGCATTTATCAGGGTTATTGTCTCATGAGCGGATACATATTTGAAT
GTATTTAGAAAAATAAACAAATAGGGGTTCCGCGCACATTTCCCCGAAAAGTGCCAC
Features (pLannotate 1.2.2; 39 found; start..end, strand, type, name):
     30..458     -  rep_origin     f1 ori (sequence partly withheld): f1 bacteriophage origin of replication; arrow indicates direction of (+) strand synthesis
    463..618     -  CDS            lacZα (fragment): LacZα fragment of β-galactosidase; lacZ fragment
    626..644     +  promoter       T7 promoter: promoter for bacteriophage T7 RNA polymerase
   1245..1265    +  protein_bind   attB4: mutant version of attB; core recombination site for the Gateway® BP reaction BP Clonase™
   2786..2806    +  protein_bind   attB1: mutant version of attB; core recombination site for the Gateway® BP reaction BP Clonase™
   2810..2843    +  protein_bind   loxP: Cre-mediated recombination occurs in the 8-bp core sequence (GCATACAT). Cre recombinase
   2857..2875    +  promoter       SP6 promoter: promoter for bacteriophage SP6 RNA polymerase
   2944..2961    -  promoter       T7 promoter (fragment): promoter for bacteriophage T7 RNA polymerase
   2980..3357    +  CDS            H2B: human histone H2B; HIST1H2BJ
   3376..4095    +  CDS            mCerulean: enhanced monomeric variant of CFP (Rizzo et al., 2004) mammalian codon-optimized
   4109..4126    -  promoter       T7 promoter (fragment): promoter for bacteriophage T7 RNA polymerase
   4131..4265    -  polyA_signal   SV40 poly(A) signal: SV40 polyadenylation signal
   4359..4376    -  promoter       T7 promoter (fragment): promoter for bacteriophage T7 RNA polymerase
   4381..4515    -  polyA_signal   SV40 poly(A) signal: SV40 polyadenylation signal
   4601..4619    -  promoter       T3 promoter: promoter for bacteriophage T3 RNA polymerase
   4662..4684    -  protein_bind   lac operator (fragment): The lac repressor binds to the lac operator to inhibit transcription in E. coli. This inhibition can be relieved by adding lactose or isopropyl-β-D-thiogalactopyranoside (IPTG). lac repressor encoded by lacI
   4688..4721    +  protein_bind   loxP: Cre-mediated recombination occurs in the 8-bp core sequence (GCATACAT). Cre recombinase
   4725..4745    -  protein_bind   attB2: mutant version of attB; core recombination site for the Gateway® BP reaction BP Clonase™
   4772..4813    +  CDS            V5 tag: epitope tag from simian virus 5
   4829..5524    +  CDS            mScarlet-I: mScarlet-I is a basic (constitutively fluorescent) red fluorescent protein published in 2016, derived from synthetic construct. It is reported to be a rapidly-maturing monomer with moderate acid sensitivity.
   5536..5564    +  misc_feature   MCS (fragment): multiple cloning site
   5570..5587    -  promoter       T7 promoter (fragment): promoter for bacteriophage T7 RNA polymerase
   5592..5726    -  polyA_signal   SV40 poly(A) signal: SV40 polyadenylation signal
   5813..5833    +  CDS            lacZα (fragment): LacZα fragment of β-galactosidase; lacZ fragment
   5853..5934    +  polyA_signal   SV40 poly(A) signal: SV40 polyadenylation signal
   6458..6592    +  polyA_signal   SV40 poly(A) signal: SV40 polyadenylation signal
   6614..6634    -  CDS            SV40 NLS: nuclear localization signal of SV40 (simian virus 40) large T antigen
   6659..7357    -  CDS            TagBFP: TagBFP is a basic (constitutively fluorescent) blue fluorescent protein published in 2008, derived from Entacmaea quadricolor. It is reported to be a very rapidly-maturing monomer with very low acid sensitivity.
   7391..8287    -  CDS            cre (fragment): RECR_BPP1 - Experimental evidence at protein level: Swiss-Prot protein existence level 1. Catalyzes site-specific recombination between two 34-base- pair LOXP sites. Its role is to maintain the phage genome as a monomeric unit-copy plasmid in the lysogenic state. From Escherichia phage P1 (Bacteriophage P1).
   8183..8315    -  intron         chimeric intron: chimera between introns from human β-globin and immunoglobulin heavy chain genes
   8292..8549    -  CDS            cre (fragment): RECR_BPP1 - Experimental evidence at protein level: Swiss-Prot protein existence level 1. Catalyzes site-specific recombination between two 34-base- pair LOXP sites. Its role is to maintain the phage genome as a monomeric unit-copy plasmid in the lysogenic state. From Escherichia phage P1 (Bacteriophage P1).
  11137..11155   -  promoter       T3 promoter: promoter for bacteriophage T3 RNA polymerase
  11198..11220   -  protein_bind   lac operator (fragment): The lac repressor binds to the lac operator to inhibit transcription in E. coli. This inhibition can be relieved by adding lactose or isopropyl-β-D-thiogalactopyranoside (IPTG). lac repressor encoded by lacI
  11224..11254   -  promoter       lac promoter: promoter for the E. coli lac operon
  11269..11290   -  protein_bind   CAP binding site: CAP binding activates transcription in the presence of cAMP. E. coli catabolite activator protein
  11303..11395   -  CDS            lacI (fragment): lac repressor; lacI; The lac repressor binds to the lac operator to inhibit transcription in E. coli. This inhibition can be relieved by adding lactose or isopropyl-β-D-thiogalactopyranoside (IPTG).
  11578..12166   -  rep_origin     ori: high-copy-number ColE1/pMB1/pBR322/pUC origin of replication
  12337..13197   -  CDS            AmpR: β-lactamase; bla; confers resistance to ampicillin, carbenicillin, and related antibiotics
  13198..13302   -  promoter       AmpR promoter: bla
