[The description below was written by a language model from this plasmid's Addgene catalogue record and pLannotate feature annotations shown in this document.]
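Description:
pTol2-Hsp70-H2B-mCerulean-lsl-mScarlet-fli1-zCre-I-BFP (JDW 1233) is a 13.3 kb Tol2 transposon-based Cre/lox expression vector assembled by multisite Gateway cloning into the pTol2-DEST-hsp70-zCreI-BFP destination backbone. It is propagated in E. coli as a high-copy plasmid through a ColE1/pUC-type origin with ampicillin selection (AmpR, β-lactamase), and it also carries an f1 origin. The Tol2 arms that would mediate transposase-dependent genomic integration are implied by the name and vector type but are not annotated in the feature table. The same is true of the Hsp70 and fli1 regulatory sequences, which presumably occupy the unannotated stretches between attB4 and attB1 and upstream of the Cre cassette.

The plasmid combines a colour-switch reporter and its own recombinase. According to the record, the heat-shock Hsp70 promoter drives a floxed cassette encoding human histone H2B fused to mCerulean, followed by two SV40 polyadenylation signals that serve as the double stop, all flanked by same-orientation loxP sites and bounded by attB1 and attB2. Downstream lies a V5-tagged mScarlet-I with its own SV40 poly(A). Without Cre, induced cells show nuclear cyan fluorescence. Cre excision of the floxed segment places mScarlet-I under the promoter, switching cells to red.

On the opposite strand, a second unit encodes an intron-interrupted Cre, so the coding sequence annotates as two fragments; such an intron typically prevents functional Cre expression in bacteria. This Cre is linked to TagBFP bearing an SV40 NLS, though the record does not state the nature of the linkage. The record describes this Cre as endothelial-driven, consistent with the fli1 element in the name. The construct therefore appears designed for heat-inducible, endothelial-restricted reporter switching in vertebrate transgenesis.
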