Addgene plasmid #229841: pTol2-Hsp70-H2B-mCerulean-lsl-mScarlet-fli1-zCre-I-BFP (JDW 1233)
Purpose: A Tol2 based expression vector with the Hsp70 promoter driving a cre dependent switch reporter. Contains an endothelial driven cre
Depositing lab: Joshua Wythe. Depositing organization: University of Virginia. Publication: MultiSite Assembly of Gateway Induced Clones (MAGIC): a flexible cloning toolbox for use in vertebrate model systems. Gillespie WB 3rd, Zhang Y, Ruiz OE, Cerda J 3rd, Ortiz-Guzman J, Sherman M, Turner WD, Largoza G, Mosser LE, Fujimoto E, Chien CB, Kwan KM, Arenkiel BR, Devine WP, Wythe JD. Development. 2025 Nov 15;152(22):dev204308. doi: 10.1242/dev.204308. Epub 2025 Nov 13. PubMed 41230856.
Backbone
  Vector backbone: pTol2-DEST-hsp70-zCreI-BFP
  Vector type: Cre/Lox ; Tol2 based expression vector
Growth in bacteria
  Bacterial resistance: Ampicillin, 100 μg/mL
  Growth temperature: 37°C
  Growth strain: NEB Stable
  Copy number: High Copy
Gene/Insert
  Gene/Insert name: loxp-H2B-mCerulean-2xStop-loxP
  Species: Synthetic
  Cloning method: Gateway Cloning
  Sequencing primers: 5′ N/A
Terms and licenses: Academic/Nonprofit Terms; Industry Terms: Not Available to Industry
Depositor comments: Please visit https://doi.org/10.1101/2024.07.13.603267 for bioRxiv preprint.
How to cite: pTol2-Hsp70-H2B-mCerulean-lsl-mScarlet-fli1-zCre-I-BFP (JDW 1233) was a gift from Joshua Wythe (Addgene plasmid # 229841 ; http://n2t.net/addgene:229841 ; RRID:Addgene_229841)
